>Addgene plasmid #144842 | TFORF3366 | addgene full sequence | sequence record 353396 | Addgene NGS Result
GGCTCCGGTGCCCGTCAGTGGGCAGAGCGCACATCGCCCACAGTCCCCGAGAAGTTGGGGGGAGGGGTCG
GCAATTGAACCGGTGCCTAGAGAAGGTGGCGCGGGGTAAACTGGGAAAGTGATGTCGTGTACTGGCTCCG
CCTTTTTCCCGAGGGTGGGGGAGAACCGTATATAAGTGCAGTAGTCGCCGTGAACGTTCTTTTTCGCAAC
GGGTTTGCCGCCAGAACACAGGTAAGTGCCGTGTGTGGTTCCCGCGGGCCTGGCCTCTTTACGGGTTATG
GCCCTTGCGTGCCTTGAATTACTTCCACCTGGCTGCAGTACGTGATTCTTGATCCCGAGCTTCGGGTTGG
AAGTGGGTGGGAGAGTTCGAGGCCTTGCGCTTAAGGAGCCCCTTCGCCTCGTGCTTGAGTTGAGGCCTGG
CCTGGGCGCTGGGGCCGCCGCGTGCGAATCTGGTGGCACCTTCGCGCCTGTCTCGCTGCTTTCGATAAGT
CTCTAGCCATTTAAAATTTTTGATGACCTGCTGCGACGCTTTTTTTCTGGCAAGATAGTCTTGTAAATGC
GGGCCAAGATCTGCACACTGGTATTTCGGTTTTTGGGGCCGCGGGCGGCGACGGGGCCCGTGCGTCCCAG
CGCACATGTTCGGCGAGGCGGGGCCTGCGAGCGCGGCCACCGAGAATCGGACGGGGGTAGTCTCAAGCTG
GCCGGCCTGCTCTGGTGCCTGGCCTCGCGCCGCCGTGTATCGCCCCGCCCTGGGCGGCAAGGCTGGCCCG
GTCGGCACCAGTTGCGTGAGCGGAAAGATGGCCGCTTCCCGGCCCTGCTGCAGGGAGCTCAAAATGGAGG
ACGCGGCGCTCGGGAGAGCGGGCGGGTGAGTCACCCACACAAAGGAAAAGGGCCTTTCCGTCCTCAGCCG
TCGCTTCATGTGACTCCACGGAGTACCGGGCGCCGTCCAGGCACCTCGATTAGTTCTCGAGCTTTTGGAG
TACGTCGTCTTTAGGTTGGGGGGAGGGGTTTTATGCGATGGAGTTTCCCCACACTGAGTGGGTGGAGACT
GAAGTTAGGCCAGCTTGGCACTTGATGTAATTCTCCTTGGAATTTGCCCTTTTTGAGTTTGGATCTTGGT
TCATTCTCAAGCCTCAGACAGTGGTTCAAAGTTTTTTTCTTCCATTTCAGGTGTCGTGAGGCTAGCATCG
ATTGATCAACAAGTTTGTACAAAAAAGTTGGCATGCTGGGCTCAGTGAAGATGGAGGCCCATGACCTGGC
CGAGTGGAGCTACTACCCGGAGGCGGGCGAGGTCTACTCGCCGGTGACCCCAGTGCCCACCATGGCCCCC
CTCAACTCCTACATGACCCTGAATCCTCTAAGCTCTCCCTATCCCCCTGGGGGGCTCCCTGCCTCCCCAC
TGCCCTCAGGACCCCTGGCACCCCCAGCACCTGCAGCCCCCCTGGGGCCCACTTTCCCAGGCCTGGGTGT
CAGCGGTGGCAGCAGCAGCTCCGGGTACGGGGCCCCGGGTCCTGGGCTGGTGCACGGGAAGGAGATGCCG
AAGGGGTATCGGCGGCCCCTGGCACACGCCAAGCCACCGTATTCCTATATCTCACTCATCACCATGGCCA
TCCAGCAGGCGCCGGGCAAGATGCTGACCTTGAGTGAAATCTACCAGTGGATCATGGACCTCTTCCCTTA
CTACCGGGAGAATCAGCAGCGCTGGCAGAACTCCATTCGCCACTCGCTGTCTTTCAACGACTGCTTCGTC
AAGGTGGCGCGTTCCCCAGACAAGCCTGGCAAGGGCTCCTACTGGGCCCTACACCCCAGCTCAGGGAACA
TGTTTGAGAATGGCTGCTACCTGCGCCGCCAGAAACGCTTCAAGCTGGAGGAGAAGGTGAAAAAAGGGGG
CAGCGGGGCTGCCACCACCACCAGGAACGGGACAGGGTCTGCTGCCTCGACCACCACCCCCGCGGCCACA
GTCACCTCCCCGCCCCAGCCCCCGCCTCCAGCCCCTGAGCCTGAGGCCCAGGGCGGGGAAGATGTGGGGG
CTCTGGACTGTGGCTCACCCGCTTCCTCCACACCCTATTTCACTGGCCTGGAGCTCCCAGGGGAGCTGAA
GCTGGACGCGCCCTACAACTTCAACCACCCTTTCTCCATCAACAACCTAATGTCAGAACAGACACCAGCA
CCTCCCAAACTGGACGTGGGGTTTGGGGGCTACGGGGCTGAAGGTGGGGAGCCTGGAGTCTACTACCAGG
GCCTCTATTCCCGCTCTTTGCTTAATGCATCCTACCCAACTTTCTTGTACAAAGTGGTTGATATCGGTAA
GCCTATCCCTAACCCTCTCCTCGGTCTCGATTCTACGTAGTAATGAACTAGTCCGTAACTTGAAAGTATT
TCGATTTCTTGGCTTTATATATCTTGTGGAAAGGACGACACGAAGCAGGAACTCGATAACAGACGCGTTA
AGTCGACAATCAACCTCTGGATTACAAAATTTGTGAAAGATTGACTGGTATTCTTAACTATGTTGCTCCT
TTTACGCTATGTGGATACGCTGCTTTAATGCCTTTGTATCATGCTATTGCTTCCCGTATGGCTTTCATTT
TCTCCTCCTTGTATAAATCCTGGTTGCTGTCTCTTTATGAGGAGTTGTGGCCCGTTGTCAGGCAACGTGG
CGTGGTGTGCACTGTGTTTGCTGACGCAACCCCCACTGGTTGGGGCATTGCCACCACCTGTCAGCTCCTT
TCCGGGACTTTCGCTTTCCCCCTCCCTATTGCCACGGCGGAACTCATCGCCGCCTGCCTTGCCCGCTGCT
GGACAGGGGCTCGGCTGTTGGGCACTGACAATTCCGTGGTGTTGTCGGGGAAATCATCGTCCTTTCCTTG
GCTGCTCGCCTGTGTTGCCACCTGGATTCTGCGCGGGACGTCCTTCTGCTACGTCCCTTCGGCCCTCAAT
CCAGCGGACCTTCCTTCCCGCGGCCTGCTGCCGGCTCTGCGGCCTCTTCCGCGTCTTCGCCTTCGCCCTC
AGACGAGTCGGATCTCCCTTTGGGCCGCCTCCCCGCGTCGACTTTAAGACCAATGACTTACAAGGCAGCT
GTAGATCTTAGCCACTTTTTAAAAGAAAAGGGGGGACTGGAAGGGCTAATTCACTCCCAACGAAGACAAG
ATCTGCTTTTTGCTTGTACTGGGTCTCTCTGGTTAGACCAGATCTGAGCCTGGGAGCTCTCTGGCTAACT
AGGGAACCCACTGCTTAAGCCTCAATAAAGCTTGCCTTGAGTGCTTCAAGTAGTGTGTGCCCGTCTGTTG
TGTGACTCTGGTAACTAGAGATCCCTCAGACCCTTTTAGTCAGTGTGGAAAATCTCTAGCAGTACGTATA
GTAGTTCATGTCATCTTATTATTCAGTATTTATAACTTGCAAAGAAATGAATATCAGAGAGTGAGAGGAA
CTTGTTTATTGCAGCTTATAATGGTTACAAATAAAGCAATAGCATCACAAATTTCACAAATAAAGCATTT
TTTTCACTGCATTCTAGTTGTGGTTTGTCCAAACTCATCAATGTATCTTATCATGTCTGGCTCTAGCTAT
CCCGCCCCTAACTCCGCCCATCCCGCCCCTAACTCCGCCCAGTTCCGCCCATTCTCCGCCCCATGGCTGA
CTAATTTTTTTTATTTATGCAGAGGCCGAGGCCGCCTCGGCCTCTGAGCTATTCCAGAAGTAGTGAGGAG
GCTTTTTTGGAGGCCTAGGGACGTACCCAATTCGCCCTATAGTGAGTCGTATTACGCGCGCTCACTGGCC
GTCGTTTTACAACGTCGTGACTGGGAAAACCCTGGCGTTACCCAACTTAATCGCCTTGCAGCACATCCCC
CTTTCGCCAGCTGGCGTAATAGCGAAGAGGCCCGCACCGATCGCCCTTCCCAACAGTTGCGCAGCCTGAA
TGGCGAATGGG
[124 nt withheld, positions 3932-4055]
C
[91 nt withheld, positions 4057-4147]
A
[49 nt withheld, positions 4149-4197]
CCTTTGACGTTGGAGTCCACGTTCTTT
[37 nt withheld, positions 4225-4261]
ACCCTATCTCGGTCTATTCTTTTGATTTATAAGGGATTTTGCCGATTTCGGCCTATTGGTTAAAAAATGA
GCTGATTTAACAAAAATTTAACGCGAATTTTAACAAAATATTAACGCTTACAATTTAGGTGGCACTTTTC
GGGGAAATGTGCGCGGAACCCCTATTTGTTTATTTTTCTAAATACATTCAAATATGTATCCGCTCATGAG
ACAATAACCCTGATAAATGCTTCAATAATATTGAAAAAGGAAGAGTATGAGTATTCAACATTTCCGTGTC
GCCCTTATTCCCTTTTTTGCGGCATTTTGCCTTCCTGTTTTTGCTCACCCAGAAACGCTGGTGAAAGTAA
AAGATGCTGAAGATCAGTTGGGTGCACGAGTGGGTTACATCGAACTGGATCTCAACAGCGGTAAGATCCT
TGAGAGTTTTCGCCCCGAAGAACGTTTTCCAATGATGAGCACTTTTAAAGTTCTGCTATGTGGCGCGGTA
TTATCCCGTATTGACGCCGGGCAAGAGCAACTCGGTCGCCGCATACACTATTCTCAGAATGACTTGGTTG
AGTACTCACCAGTCACAGAAAAGCATCTTACGGATGGCATGACAGTAAGAGAATTATGCAGTGCTGCCAT
AACCATGAGTGATAACACTGCGGCCAACTTACTTCTGACAACGATCGGAGGACCGAAGGAGCTAACCGCT
TTTTTGCACAACATGGGGGATCATGTAACTCGCCTTGATCGTTGGGAACCGGAGCTGAATGAAGCCATAC
CAAACGACGAGCGTGACACCACGATGCCTGTAGCAATGGCAACAACGTTGCGCAAACTATTAACTGGCGA
ACTACTTACTCTAGCTTCCCGGCAACAATTAATAGACTGGATGGAGGCGGATAAAGTTGCAGGACCACTT
CTGCGCTCGGCCCTTCCGGCTGGCTGGTTTATTGCTGATAAATCTGGAGCCGGTGAGCGTGGGTCTCGCG
GTATCATTGCAGCACTGGGGCCAGATGGTAAGCCCTCCCGTATCGTAGTTATCTACACGACGGGGAGTCA
GGCAACTATGGATGAACGAAATAGACAGATCGCTGAGATAGGTGCCTCACTGATTAAGCATTGGTAACTG
TCAGACCAAGTTTACTCATATATACTTTAGATTGATTTAAAACTTCATTTTTAATTTAAAAGGATCTAGG
TGAAGATCCTTTTTGATAATCTCATGACCAAAATCCCTTAACGTGAGTTTTCGTTCCACTGAGCGTCAGA
CCCCGTAGAAAAGATCAAAGGATCTTCTTGAGATCCTTTTTTTCTGCGCGTAATCTGCTGCTTGCAAACA
AAAAAACCACCGCTACCAGCGGTGGTTTGTTTGCCGGATCAAGAGCTACCAACTCTTTTTCCGAAGGTAA
CTGGCTTCAGCAGAGCGCAGATACCAAATACTGTTCTTCTAGTGTAGCCGTAGTTAGGCCACCACTTCAA
GAACTCTGTAGCACCGCCTACATACCTCGCTCTGCTAATCCTGTTACCAGTGGCTGCTGCCAGTGGCGAT
AAGTCGTGTCTTACCGGGTTGGACTCAAGACGATAGTTACCGGATAAGGCGCAGCGGTCGGGCTGAACGG
GGGGTTCGTGCACACAGCCCAGCTTGGAGCGAACGACCTACACCGAACTGAGATACCTACAGCGTGAGCT
ATGAGAAAGCGCCACGCTTCCCGAAGGGAGAAAGGCGGACAGGTATCCGGTAAGCGGCAGGGTCGGAACA
GGAGAGCGCACGAGGGAGCTTCCAGGGGGAAACGCCTGGTATCTTTATAGTCCTGTCGGGTTTCGCCACC
TCTGACTTGAGCGTCGATTTTTGTGATGCTCGTCAGGGGGGCGGAGCCTATGGAAAAACGCCAGCAACGC
GGCCTTTTTACGGTTCCTGGCCTTTTGCTGGCCTTTTGCTCACATGTTCTTTCCTGCGTTATCCCCTGAT
TCTGTGGATAACCGTATTACCGCCTTTGAGTGAGCTGATACCGCTCGCCGCAGCCGAACGACCGAGCGCA
GCGAGTCAGTGAGCGAGGAAGCGGAAGAGCGCCCAATACGCAAACCGCCTCTCCCCGCGCGTTGGCCGAT
TCATTAATGCAGCTGGCACGACAGGTTTCCCGACTGGAAAGCGGGCAGTGAGCGCAACGCAATTAATGTG
AGTTAGCTCACTCATTAGGCACCCCAGGCTTTACACTTTATGCTTCCGGCTCGTATGTTGTGTGGAATTG
TGAGCGGATAACAATTTCACACAGGAAACAGCTATGACCATGATTACGCCAAGCGCGCAATTAACCCTCA
CTAAAGGGAACAAAAGCTGGAGCTGCAAGCTTAATGTAGTCTTATGCAATACTCTTGTAGTCTTGCAACA
TGGTAACGATGAGTTAGCAACATGCCTTACAAGGAGAGAAAAAGCACCGTGCATGCCGATTGGTGGAAGT
AAGGTGGTACGATCGTGCCTTATTAGGAAGGCAACAGACGGGTCTGACATGGATTGGACGAACCACTGAA
TTGCCGCATTGCAGAGATATTGTATTTAAGTGCCTAGCTCGATACATAAACGGGTCTCTCTGGTTAGACC
AGATCTGAGCCTGGGAGCTCTCTGGCTAACTAGGGAACCCACTGCTTAAGCCTCAATAAAGCTTGCCTTG
AGTGCTTCAAGTAGTGTGTGCCCGTCTGTTGTGTGACTCTGGTAACTAGAGATCCCTCAGACCCTTTTAG
TCAGTGTGGAAAATCTCTAGCAGTGGCGCCCGAACAGGGACTTGAAAGCGAAAGGGAAACCAGAGGAGCT
CTCTCGACGCAGGACTCGGCTTGCTGAAGCGCGCACGGCAAGAGGCGAGGGGCGGCGACTGGTGAGTACG
CCAAAAATTTTGACTAGCGGAGGCTAGAAGGAGAGAGATGGGTGCGAGAGCGTCAGTATTAAGCGGGGGA
GAATTAGATCGCGATGGGAAAAAATTCGGTTAAGGCCAGGGGGAAAGAAAAAATATAAATTAAAACATAT
AGTATGGGCAAGCAGGGAGCTAGAACGATTCGCAGTTAATCCTGGCCTGTTAGAAACATCAGAAGGCTGT
AGACAAATACTGGGACAGCTACAACCATCCCTTCAGACAGGATCAGAAGAACTTAGATCATTATATAATA
CAGTAGCAACCCTCTATTGTGTGCATCAAAGGATAGAGATAAAAGACACCAAGGAAGCTTTAGACAAGAT
AGAGGAAGAGCAAAACAAAAGTAAGACCACCGCACAGCAAGCGGCCGCTGATCTTCAGACCTGGAGGAGG
AGATATGAGGGACAATTGGAGAAGTGAATTATATAAATATAAAGTAGTAAAAATTGAACCATTAGGAGTA
GCACCCACCAAGGCAAAGAGAAGAGTGGTGCAGAGAGAAAAAAGAGCAGTGGGAATAGGAGCTTTGTTCC
TTGGGTTCTTGGGAGCAGCAGGAAGCACTATGGGCGCAGCGTCAATGACGCTGACGGTACAGGCCAGACA
ATTATTGTCTGGTATAGTGCAGCAGCAGAACAATTTGCTGAGGGCTATTGAGGCGCAACAGCATCTGTTG
CAACTCACAGTCTGGGGCATCAAGCAGCTCCAGGCAAGAATCCTGGCTGTGGAAAGATACCTAAAGGATC
AACAGCTCCTGGGGATTTGGGGTTGCTCTGGAAAACTCATTTGCACCACTGCTGTGCCTTGGAATGCTAG
TTGGAGTAATAAATCTCTGGAACAGATTTGGAATCACACGACCTGGATGGAGTGGGACAGAGAAATTAAC
AATTACACAAGCTTAATACACTCCTTAATTGAAGAATCGCAAAACCAGCAAGAAAAGAATGAACAAGAAT
TATTGGAATTAGATAAATGGGCAAGTTTGTGGAATTGGTTTAACATAACAAATTGGCTGTGGTATATAAA
ATTATTCATAATGATAGTAGGAGGCTTGGTAGGTTTAAGAATAGTTTTTGCTGTACTTTCTATAGTGAAT
AGAGTTAGGCAGGGATATTCACCATTATCGTTTCAGACCCACCTCCCAACCCCGAGGGGACCCATGCATT
GCATCTCAATTAGTCAGCAACCAGGTGTGGAAAGTCCCCAGGCTCCCCAGCAGGCAGAAGTATGCAAAGC
ATGCGTCTCAATTAGTCAGCAACCATAGTCCCGCCCCTAACTCCGCCCATCCCGCCCCTAACTCCGCCCA
GTTCCGCCCATTCTCCGCCCCATGGCTGACTAATTTTTTTTATTTATGCAGAGGCCGAGGCCGCCTCGGC
CTCTGAGCTATTCCAGAAGTAGTGAGGAGGCTTTTTTGGAGGCCTAGGCTTTTGCAAAAAGCTTTCTAGA
GGTACCACCGGAGCTTACCATGACCGAGTACAAGCCCACGGTGCGCCTCGCCACCCGCGACGACGTCCCC
AGGGCCGTACGCACCCTCGCCGCCGCGTTCGCCGACTACCCCGCCACGCGCCACACCGTCGATCCGGACC
GCCACATCGAGCGGGTCACCGAGCTGCAAGAACTCTTCCTCACGCGCGTCGGGCTCGACATCGGCAAGGT
GTGGGTCGCGGACGACGGCGCCGCCGTGGCGGTCTGGACCACGCCGGAGAGCGTCGAAGCGGGGGCGGTG
TTCGCCGAGATCGGCCCGCGCATGGCCGAGTTGAGCGGTTCCCGGCTGGCCGCGCAGCAACAGATGGAAG
GCCTCCTGGCGCCGCACCGGCCCAAGGAGCCCGCGTGGTTCCTGGCCACCGTCGGCGTCTCGCCCGACCA
CCAGGGCAAGGGTCTGGGCAGCGCCGTCGTGCTCCCCGGAGTGGAGGCGGCCGAGCGCGCCGGGGTGCCC
GCCTTCCTGGAGACCTCCGCGCCCCGCAACCTCCCCTTCTACGAGCGGCTCGGCTTCACCGTCACCGCCG
ACGTCGAGGTGCCCGAAGGACCGCGCACCTGGTGCATGACCCGCAAGCCCGGTGCCAGTTAACGAATTCT
AGATCTTGAGACAAATGGCAGTATTCATCCACAATTTTAAAAGAAAAGGGGGGATTGGGGGGTACAGTGC
AGGGGAAAGAATAGTAGACATAATAGCAACAGACATACAAACTAAAGAATTACAAAAACAAATTACAAAA
ATTCAAAATTTTCGGGTTTATTACAGGGACAGCAGAGATCCACTTTGGCGCCGGCTCGAGGCCTGCAGGT
GCAAAGATGGATAAAGTTTTAAACAGAGAGGAATCTTTGCAGCTAATGGACCTTCTAGGTCTTGAAAGGA
GTGGGAATT
Features (pLannotate 1.2.2; 34 found; start..end, strand, type, name):
      1..1179    +  promoter       EF-1α promoter: strong constitutive promoter for human elongation factor EF-1α
   1200..1217    +  protein_bind   attB1 (fragment): mutant version of attB; core recombination site for the Gateway® BP reaction BP Clonase™
   1223..2272    +  CDS            FOXA3: FOXA3_HUMAN - Also known as HNF3G, TCF3G. Experimental evidence at protein level: Swiss-Prot protein existence level 1. Transcription factor that is thought to act as a 'pioneer' factor opening the compacted chromatin for other proteins through interactions with nucleosomal core histones and thereby replacing linker histones at target enhancer and/or promoter sites (By similarity). Originally described as a transcription activator for a number of liver genes such as AFP, albumin, tyrosine aminotransferase, PEPCK, etc. Interacts with the cis-acting regulatory regions of these genes. Involved in
   2274..2298    -  protein_bind   attB2: mutant version of attB; recombination site for the Gateway® BP reaction BP Clonase™
   2306..2347    +  CDS            V5 tag: epitope tag from simian virus 5
   2363..2416    +  promoter       U6 promoter (fragment): RNA polymerase III promoter for human U6 snRNA
   2458..3046    +  misc_feature   WPRE: woodchuck hepatitis virus posttranscriptional regulatory element
   3097..3116    +  misc_feature   cPPT/CTS (fragment): central polypurine tract and central termination sequence of HIV-1
   3118..3351    +  LTR            3' LTR (ΔU3): self-inactivating 3' long terminal repeat (LTR) from HIV-1
   3429..3550    +  polyA_signal   SV40 poly(A) signal: SV40 polyadenylation signal
   3590..3725    +  rep_origin     SV40 ori: SV40 origin of replication
   3746..3764    -  promoter       T7 promoter: promoter for bacteriophage T7 RNA polymerase
   3772..3927    +  CDS            lacZα (fragment): LacZα fragment of β-galactosidase; lacZ fragment
   3932..4360    +  rep_origin     f1 ori (sequence partly withheld): f1 bacteriophage origin of replication; arrow indicates direction of (+) strand synthesis
   4413..4517    +  promoter       AmpR promoter: bla
   4518..5378    +  CDS            AmpR: β-lactamase; bla; confers resistance to ampicillin, carbenicillin, and related antibiotics
   5549..6137    +  rep_origin     ori: high-copy-number ColE1/pMB1/pBR322/pUC origin of replication
   6320..6412    +  CDS            lacI (fragment): lac repressor; lacI; The lac repressor binds to the lac operator to inhibit transcription in E. coli. This inhibition can be relieved by adding lactose or isopropyl-β-D-thiogalactopyranoside (IPTG).
   6425..6446    +  protein_bind   CAP binding site: CAP binding activates transcription in the presence of cAMP. E. coli catabolite activator protein
   6461..6491    +  promoter       lac promoter: promoter for the E. coli lac operon
   6499..6515    +  protein_bind   lac operator: The lac repressor binds to the lac operator to inhibit transcription in E. coli. This inhibition can be relieved by adding lactose or isopropyl-β-D-thiogalactopyranoside (IPTG). lac repressor encoded by lacI
   6560..6578    +  promoter       T3 promoter: promoter for bacteriophage T3 RNA polymerase
   6606..6832    +  promoter       RSV promoter: Rous sarcoma virus enhancer/promoter
   6833..7013    +  LTR            5' LTR (truncated): truncated 5' long terminal repeat (LTR) from HIV-1
   7060..7185    +  misc_feature   HIV-1 Ψ: packaging signal of human immunodeficiency virus type 1
   7169..7532    +  CDS            HIV-1 gag (fragment): gag protein from human immunodeficiency virus 1; gag
   7678..7911    +  misc_feature   RRE: The Rev response element (RRE) of HIV-1 allows for Rev-dependent mRNA export from the nucleus to the cytoplasm.
   8288..8314    +  CDS            Rev (fragment): human immunodeficiency virus 1 (HIV-1) Rev protein; rev; enhances nuclear export of unspliced and incompletely spliced viral mRNAs
   8321..8344    +  promoter       SV40 promoter (fragment): SV40 early promoter
   8345..8416    +  promoter       SV40 promoter (fragment): SV40 enhancer and early promoter
   8440..8575    +  rep_origin     SV40 ori: SV40 origin of replication
   8621..9217    +  CDS            PuroR (fragment): puromycin N-acetyltransferase; pac from Streptomyces; confers resistance to puromycin
   9266..9383    +  misc_feature   cPPT/CTS: central polypurine tract and central termination sequence of HIV-1
   9448..9514    +  CDS            small t antigen (fragment): SV40 (simian virus 40) small t antigen
