[The description below was written by a language model from this plasmid's Addgene catalogue record and pLannotate feature annotations shown in this document.]
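Description:
TFORF3366 is a lentiviral mammalian expression plasmid built on the pLX_TRC317 backbone and carrying the human transcription factor FOXA3 (also known as HNF3G), cloned by Gateway recombination. It belongs to a barcoded transcription factor ORF collection in which each construct carries a unique 24-bp barcode, so that the overexpressed factor can be identified by sequencing in pooled screens. The feature table does not annotate the barcode itself. In bacteria the plasmid replicates from a high-copy ColE1/pUC-type origin and is selected with ampicillin through the β-lactamase gene. An f1 origin and remnants of lac and phage promoter elements from the cloning backbone are also present. The depositor notes that the plasmid can recombine during propagation, as is common for LTR-containing vectors.

The expression cassette uses the strong constitutive EF-1α promoter to drive the FOXA3 coding sequence, which is flanked by attB1 and attB2 Gateway sites and followed by a C-terminal V5 epitope tag for detection. A WPRE downstream enhances transcript stability and expression. The viral framework has a third-generation, self-inactivating design. An RSV promoter fused to a truncated HIV-1 5' LTR drives genomic RNA production in packaging cells, followed by the Ψ packaging signal, a gag fragment, the RRE for Rev-dependent export, a cPPT/CTS and a ΔU3 3' LTR. Within the provirus, upstream of the EF-1α cassette, an SV40 promoter drives a puromycin resistance gene for selecting transduced cells. The construct is intended for stable FOXA3 overexpression, either individually or as part of pooled differentiation screens.
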