Addgene plasmid #144842: TFORF3366
Purpose: Lentiviral vector for overexpressing transcription factor ORFs with unique 24-bp barcodes. Barcodes facilitate identification of transcription factors in pooled screens.
Depositing lab: Feng Zhang. Depositing organization: Broad Institute. Publication: A transcription factor atlas of directed differentiation. Joung J, Ma S, Tay T, Geiger-Schuller KR, Kirchgatterer PC, Verdine VK, Guo B, Arias-Garcia MA, Allen WE, Singh A, Kuksenko O, Abudayyeh OO, Gootenberg JS, Fu Z, Macrae RK, Buenrostro JD, Regev A, Zhang F. Cell. 2023 Jan 5;186(1):209-229.e26. doi: 10.1016/j.cell.2022.11.026. PubMed 36608654.
Backbone
  Vector backbone: pLX_TRC317
  Backbone manufacturer: Broad Institute Genetic Perturbation Platform
  Backbone size w/o insert (bp): 8264
  Vector type: Mammalian Expression, Lentiviral
  Selectable markers: Puromycin
Growth in bacteria
  Bacterial resistance: Ampicillin, 100 μg/mL
  Growth temperature: 37°C
  Growth strain: NEB Stable
  Copy number: High Copy
Gene/Insert
  Gene/Insert name: FOXA3
  Species: H. sapiens (human)
  Insert size (bp): 1256
  Entrez Gene: FOXA3 (a.k.a. FKHH3, HNF3G, TCF3G)
  Promoter: EF1a
  Tag / fusion protein: V5 (C terminal on insert)
  Cloning method: Gateway Cloning
  Sequencing primers: 5′ GGGTGGAGACTGAAGTTAGGCCAG; 3′ CACATAGCGTAAAAGGAGCAACATAG
Resource information
  A portion of this plasmid was derived from a plasmid made by: Broad Institute Genetic Perturbation Platform
Terms and licenses: Academic/Nonprofit Terms; Industry Terms: Not Available to Industry
Depositor comments: NM_004497.2 Please test multiple small colonies in case of plasmid recombination. To make this collection available in a timely manner, a portion of this collection was not fully sequenced by Addgene. If an Addgene verified full plasmid sequence is not available, please contact us prior to placing an order to request the full sequence.
How to cite: TFORF3366 was a gift from Feng Zhang (Addgene plasmid # 144842 ; http://n2t.net/addgene:144842 ; RRID:Addgene_144842)
