>Addgene plasmid #144842 | TFORF3366 | depositor partial sequence | sequence record 286641 | Insert
ATCGATTGATCAACAAGTTTGTACAAAAAAGTTGGCATGCTGGGCTCAGTGAAGATGGAGGCCCATGACC
TGGCCGAGTGGAGCTACTACCCGGAGGCGGGCGAGGTCTACTCGCCGGTGACCCCAGTGCCCACCATGGC
CCCCCTCAACTCCTACATGACCCTGAATCCTCTAAGCTCTCCCTATCCCCCTGGGGGGCTCCCTGCCTCC
CCACTGCCCTCAGGACCCCTGGCACCCCCAGCACCTGCAGCCCCCCTGGGGCCCACTTTCCCAGGCCTGG
GTGTCAGCGGTGGCAGCAGCAGCTCCGGGTACGGGGCCCCGGGTCCTGGGCTGGTGCACGGGAAGGAGAT
GCCGAAGGGGTATCGGCGGCCCCTGGCACACGCCAAGCCACCGTATTCCTATATCTCACTCATCACCATG
GCCATCCAGCAGGCGCCGGGCAAGATGCTGACCTTGAGTGAAATCTACCAGTGGATCATGGACCTCTTCC
CTTACTACCGGGAGAATCAGCAGCGCTGGCAGAACTCCATTCGCCACTCGCTGTCTTTCAACGACTGCTT
CGTCAAGGTGGCGCGTTCCCCAGACAAGCCTGGCAAGGGCTCCTACTGGGCCCTACACCCCAGCTCAGGG
AACATGTTTGAGAATGGCTGCTACCTGCGCCGCCAGAAACGCTTCAAGCTGGAGGAGAAGGTGAAAAAAG
GGGGCAGCGGGGCTGCCACCACCACCAGGAACGGGACAGGGTCTGCTGCCTCGACCACCACCCCCGCGGC
CACAGTCACCTCCCCGCCCCAGCCCCCGCCTCCAGCCCCTGAGCCTGAGGCCCAGGGCGGGGAAGATGTG
GGGGCTCTGGACTGTGGCTCACCCGCTTCCTCCACACCCTATTTCACTGGCCTGGAGCTCCCAGGGGAGC
TGAAGCTGGACGCGCCCTACAACTTCAACCACCCTTTCTCCATCAACAACCTAATGTCAGAACAGACACC
AGCACCTCCCAAACTGGACGTGGGGTTTGGGGGCTACGGGGCTGAAGGTGGGGAGCCTGGAGTCTACTAC
CAGGGCCTCTATTCCCGCTCTTTGCTTAATGCATCCTACCCAACTTTCTTGTACAAAGTGGTTGATATCG
GTAAGCCTATCCCTAACCCTCTCCTCGGTCTCGATTCTACGTAGTAATGAACTAGTCCGTAACTTGAAAG
TATTTCGATTTCTTGGCTTTATATATCTTGTGGAAAGGACGACACGAAGCAGGAACTCGATAACAG
