>Addgene plasmid #144842 | TFORF3366 | depositor partial sequence | sequence record 286642 | Barcode
CACGAAGCAGGAACTCGATAACAG
